>Addgene plasmid #231695 | pAAV-Ucp1-empty-miR122 | addgene full sequence | sequence record 459735 | Addgene NGS Result
ACTCCAGATCAACAAACACCATTGTCACACTCCACGCCGGCGAAGCTTATCGATAATCAACCTCTGGATT
ACAAAATTTGTGAAAGATTGACTGGTATTCTTAACTATGTTGCTCCTTTTACGCTATGTGGATACGCTGC
TTTAATGCCTTTGTATCATGCTATTGCTTCCCGTATGGCTTTCATTTTCTCCTCCTTGTATAAATCCTGG
TTGCTGTCTCTTTATGAGGAGTTGTGGCCCGTTGTCAGGCAACGTGGCGTGGTGTGCACTGTGTTTGCTG
ACGCAACCCCCACTGGTTGGGGCATTGCCACCACCTGTCAGCTCCTTTCCGGGACTTTCGCTTTCCCCCT
CCCTATTGCCACGGCGGAACTCATCGCCGCCTGCCTTGCCCGCTGCTGGACAGGGGCTCGGCTGTTGGGC
ACTGACAATTCCGTGGTGTTGTCGGGGAAATCATCGTCCTTTCCTTGGCTGCTCGCCTATGTTGCCACCT
GGATTCTGCGCGGGACGTCCTTCTGCTACGTCCCTTCGGCCCTCAATCCAGCGGACCTTCCTTCCCGCGG
CCTGCTGCCGGCTCTGCGGCCTCTTCCGCGTCTTCGCCTTCGCCCTCAGACGAGTCGGATCTCCCTTTGG
GCCGCCTCCCCGCATCGATACCGAGCGCTGCTCGAGAGATCTACGGGTGGCATCCCTGTGACCCCTCCCC
AGTGCCTCTCCTGGCCCTGGAAGTTGCCACTCCAGTGCCCACCAGCCTTGTCCTAATAAAATTAAGTTGC
ATCATTTTGTCTGACTAGGTGTCCTTCTATAATATTATGGGGTGGAGGGGGGTGGTATGGAGCAAGGGGC
AAGTTGGGAAGACAACCTGTAGGGCCTGCGGGGTCTATTGGGAACCAAGCTGGAGTGCAGTGGCACAATC
TTGGCTCACTGCAATCTCCGCCTCCTGGGTTCAAGCGATTCTCCTGCCTCAGCCTCCCGAGTTGTTGGGA
TTCCAGGCATGCATGACCAGGCTCAGCTAATTTTTGTTTTTTTGGTAGAGACGGGGTTTCACCATATTGG
CCAGGCTGGTCTCCAACTCCTAATCTCAGGTGATCTACCCACCTTGGCCTCCCAAATTGCTGGGATTACA
GGCGTGAACCACTGCTCCCTTCCCTGTCCTTCTGATTTTGTAGGTAACCACGTGCGGACCGAGCGGCCGC
AGGAACCCCTAGTGATGGAGTTGGCCACTCCCTCTCTGCGCGCTCGCTCGCTCACTGAGGCCGGGCGACC
AAAGGTCGCCCGACGCCCGGGCTTTGCCCGGGCGGCCTCAGTGAGCGAGCGAGCGCGCAGCTGCCTGCAG
GGGCGCCTGATGCGGTATTTTCTCCTTACGCATCTGTGCGGTATTTCACACCGCATA
[95 nt withheld, positions 1388-1482]
T
[46 nt withheld, positions 1484-1529]
C
[141 nt withheld, positions 1531-1671]
CCTTTGACGTTGGAGTCCACGTTCTTT
[37 nt withheld, positions 1699-1735]
ACTCTATCTCGGGCTATTCTTTTGATTTATAAGGGATTTTGCCGATTTCGGTCTATTGGTTAAAAAATGA
GCTGATTTAACAAAAATTTAACGCGAATTTTAACAAAATATTAACGTTTACAATTTTATGGTGCACTCTC
AGTACAATCTGCTCTGATGCCGCATAGTTAAGCCAGCCCCGACACCCGCCAACACCCGCTGACGCGCCCT
GACGGGCTTGTCTGCTCCCGGCATCCGCTTACAGACAAGCTGTGACCGTCTCCGGGAGCTGCATGTGTCA
GAGGTTTTCACCGTCATCACCGAAACGCGCGAGACGAAAGGGCCTCGTGATACGCCTATTTTTATAGGTT
AATGTCATGATAATAATGGTTTCTTAGACGTCAGGTGGCACTTTTCGGGGAAATGTGCGCGGAACCCCTA
TTTGTTTATTTTTCTAAATACATTCAAATATGTATCCGCTCATGAGACAATAACCCTGATAAATGCTTCA
ATAATATTGAAAAAGGAAGAGTATGAGTATTCAACATTTCCGTGTCGCCCTTATTCCCTTTTTTGCGGCA
TTTTGCCTTCCTGTTTTTGCTCACCCAGAAACGCTGGTGAAAGTAAAAGATGCTGAAGATCAGTTGGGTG
CACGAGTGGGTTACATCGAACTGGATCTCAACAGCGGTAAGATCCTTGAGAGTTTTCGCCCCGAAGAACG
TTTTCCAATGATGAGCACTTTTAAAGTTCTGCTATGTGGCGCGGTATTATCCCGTATTGACGCCGGGCAA
GAGCAACTCGGTCGCCGCATACACTATTCTCAGAATGACTTGGTTGAGTACTCACCAGTCACAGAAAAGC
ATCTTACGGATGGCATGACAGTAAGAGAATTATGCAGTGCTGCCATAACCATGAGTGATAACACTGCGGC
CAACTTACTTCTGACAACGATCGGAGGACCGAAGGAGCTAACCGCTTTTTTGCACAACATGGGGGATCAT
GTAACTCGCCTTGATCGTTGGGAACCGGAGCTGAATGAAGCCATACCAAACGACGAGCGTGACACCACGA
TGCCTGTAGCAATGGCAACAACGTTGCGCAAACTATTAACTGGCGAACTACTTACTCTAGCTTCCCGGCA
ACAATTAATAGACTGGATGGAGGCGGATAAAGTTGCAGGACCACTTCTGCGCTCGGCCCTTCCGGCTGGC
TGGTTTATTGCTGATAAATCTGGAGCCGGTGAGCGTGGGTCTCGCGGTATCATTGCAGCACTGGGGCCAG
ATGGTAAGCCCTCCCGTATCGTAGTTATCTACACGACGGGGAGTCAGGCAACTATGGATGAACGAAATAG
ACAGATCGCTGAGATAGGTGCCTCACTGATTAAGCATTGGTAACTGTCAGACCAAGTTTACTCATATATA
CTTTAGATTGATTTAAAACTTCATTTTTAATTTAAAAGGATCTAGGTGAAGATCCTTTTTGATAATCTCA
TGACCAAAATCCCTTAACGTGAGTTTTCGTTCCACTGAGCGTCAGACCCCGTAGAAAAGATCAAAGGATC
TTCTTGAGATCCTTTTTTTCTGCGCGTAATCTGCTGCTTGCAAACAAAAAAACCACCGCTACCAGCGGTG
GTTTGTTTGCCGGATCAAGAGCTACCAACTCTTTTTCCGAAGGTAACTGGCTTCAGCAGAGCGCAGATAC
CAAATACTGTTCTTCTAGTGTAGCCGTAGTTAGGCCACCACTTCAAGAACTCTGTAGCACCGCCTACATA
CCTCGCTCTGCTAATCCTGTTACCAGTGGCTGCTGCCAGTGGCGATAAGTCGTGTCTTACCGGGTTGGAC
TCAAGACGATAGTTACCGGATAAGGCGCAGCGGTCGGGCTGAACGGGGGGTTCGTGCACACAGCCCAGCT
TGGAGCGAACGACCTACACCGAACTGAGATACCTACAGCGTGAGCTATGAGAAAGCGCCACGCTTCCCGA
AGGGAGAAAGGCGGACAGGTATCCGGTAAGCGGCAGGGTCGGAACAGGAGAGCGCACGAGGGAGCTTCCA
GGGGGAAACGCCTGGTATCTTTATAGTCCTGTCGGGTTTCGCCACCTCTGACTTGAGCGTCGATTTTTGT
GATGCTCGTCAGGGGGGCGGAGCCTATGGAAAAACGCCAGCAACGCGGCCTTTTTACGGTTCCTGGCCTT
TTGCTGGCCTTTTGCTCACATGTCCTGCAGGCAGCTGCGCGCTCGCTCGCTCACTGAGGCCGCCCGGGCG
TCGGGCGACCTTTGGTCGCCCGGCCTCAGTGAGCGAGCGAGCGCGCAGAGAGGGAGTGGCCAACTCCATC
ACTAGGGGTTCCTGCGGCCGCACGCGTGACGTCACAGTGGGTCAGTCACCCTTGATCACACTGCACCAGT
CTTCACCTTTCCACGCTTCCTGCCAGAGCATGAATCAGGCTCTCTGGGGATACCGGCCTCACCCCTACTG
AGGCAAACTTTCTCCCACTTCTCAGAGGCTCTGAGGGCAGCAAGGTCAGCCCTTTCTTTGGAATCTAGAA
CCACTCCCTGTCTTGAGCTGACATCACAGGGCAGGCAGATGCAGCAGGGAAGGGCCTGGGACTGGGACGT
TCATCCTACAAGAAAGCTGTGGAACTTTTCAGCAACATCTCAGAAATCAGATCGCACTTATTCAAAGGAG
CCAGGCCCTGCTCTGCGCCCTGGTGGAGGCTCCTCATGTGAAGAGTGACAAAAGGCACCATGTTGTGGAT
ACGGGGCGAAGCCCCTCCGGTGTGTCCTCCAGGCATCATCAGGAACTAGTGCCAAAGCAGAGGTGCTGGC
CAGGGCTTTGGGAGTGACGCGCGTCTGGGAGGCTTGTGCGCCCAGGGCACGCCCCTGCCGATTCCCACTA
GCAGGTCTTGGGGGACCTGGGCCGGCTCTGCCCCTCCTCCAGCAATCGGGCTATAAAGCTCTTCCAAGTC
AGGGCGCAGAAGTGCCGGGCGATCCGGGCTTAAAGAGCGAGAGGAAGGGACGCTCACCTTTGAGCTCCTC
CACAAATAGCCCTGGTGGCTGCCACAGAAGTTCGAAGTTGAGAGTTCGGGAATTCACCGGTCAAACACCA
TTGTCACACTCCATACTATCAAACACCATTGTCAC
Features (pLannotate 1.2.2; 12 found; start..end, strand, type, name):
     55..643     +  misc_feature   WPRE: woodchuck hepatitis virus posttranscriptional regulatory element
    675..1151    +  polyA_signal   hGH poly(A) signal: human growth hormone polyadenylation signal
   1191..1331    +  repeat_region  AAV2 ITR: inverted terminal repeat of adeno-associated virus serotype 2 inverted
   1336..1387    -  misc_feature   bom (fragment): basis of mobility region from pBR322
   1406..1861    +  rep_origin     f1 ori (sequence partly withheld): f1 bacteriophage origin of replication; arrow indicates direction of (+) strand synthesis
   1862..1911    -  misc_feature   bom (fragment): basis of mobility region from pBR322
   2013..2048    -  CDS            rop (fragment): Rop protein, which maintains plasmids at low copy number; rop
   2143..2247    +  promoter       AmpR promoter: bla
   2248..3108    +  CDS            AmpR: β-lactamase; bla; confers resistance to ampicillin, carbenicillin, and related antibiotics
   3279..3867    +  rep_origin     ori: high-copy-number ColE1/pMB1/pBR322/pUC origin of replication
   3940..3967    +  repeat_region  AAV2 ITR (fragment): inverted terminal repeat of adeno-associated virus serotype 2 inverted
   3996..4023    +  repeat_region  AAV2 ITR (fragment): inverted terminal repeat of adeno-associated virus serotype 2 inverted
