[The description below was written by a language model from this plasmid's Addgene catalogue record and pLannotate feature annotations shown in this document.]
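Description:
pAAV-Ucp1-empty-miR122 is an adeno-associated virus transfer plasmid that serves as the empty-backbone control for the matching Cre-expressing vector pAAV-Ucp1-Cre-miR122. It is propagated in E. coli through a high-copy ColE1/pUC-type origin and selected with ampicillin via the β-lactamase gene under its own promoter. An f1 phage origin and small remnants of pBR322 bom and rop sequences are also present in the backbone. The deposit specifies a recombination-deficient growth strain, a common precaution for keeping the repeat-rich AAV2 inverted terminal repeats intact. One ITR is annotated in full, while the other is detected only as two short fragments. This may reflect the difficulty of sequencing or annotating ITRs rather than a real truncation, but the record does not settle the point.

Between the ITRs, the catalogue entry lists a rat Ucp1 enhancer-promoter, which is meant to restrict transcription to Ucp1-expressing brown adipocytes. Downstream lie a WPRE, which boosts transcript stability and expression, and the human growth hormone polyadenylation signal. No coding sequence is annotated in the cassette, as expected for an empty vector. Neither the Ucp1 promoter nor any miR122 element appears in the automated feature table; they probably fall in the unannotated region between the fragmentary ITR and the WPRE. The name suggests miR-122 target sites, which are typically used to silence transcripts in hepatocytes and so reduce liver off-target expression, but their number and position are not stated. The associated work concerns intravenous delivery of Rec2-serotype AAV to study brown adipocyte metabolism in vivo, with this plasmid used to package control particles lacking Cre.
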