Addgene plasmid #231695: pAAV-Ucp1-empty-miR122
Purpose: (Empty Backbone) Empty control vector for pAAV-Ucp1-Cre-miR122
Depositing lab: Joerg Heeren. Depositing organization: Universitaetsklinikum Hamburg-Eppendorf. Publication: An efficient AAV vector system of Rec2 serotype for intravenous injection to study metabolism in brown adipocytes in vivo. Behrens J, Braren I, Jaeckstein MY, Lilie L, Heine M, Sass F, Sommer J, Silbert-Wagner D, Fuh MM, Worthmann A, Straub L, Moustafa T, Heeren J, Scheja L. Mol Metab. 2024 Oct;88:101999. doi: 10.1016/j.molmet.2024.101999. Epub 2024 Jul 31. PubMed 39094948.
Backbone
  Vector backbone: pAAV-Ucp1-empty-miR122
  Vector type: AAV
  Promoter: rat Ucp1 enhancer-promoter
Growth in bacteria
  Bacterial resistance: Ampicillin, 100 μg/mL
  Growth temperature: 37°C
  Growth strain: NEB Stable
  Copy number: Unknown
Terms and licenses: Academic/Nonprofit Terms; Industry Terms: Not Available to Industry
How to cite: pAAV-Ucp1-empty-miR122 was a gift from Joerg Heeren (Addgene plasmid # 231695 ; http://n2t.net/addgene:231695 ; RRID:Addgene_231695)
